>Addgene plasmid #103050 | pCAGGS_VP35_EBOV | depositor full sequence | sequence record 197235 | pCAGGS_VP35_EBOV sequence 6011 bps
GTCGACATTGATTATTGACTAGTTATTAATAGTAATCAATTACGGGGTCATTAGTTCATAGCCCATATAT
GGAGTTCCGCGTTACATAACTTACGGTAAATGGCCCGCCTGGCTGACCGCCCAACGACCCCCGCCCATTG
ACGTCAATAATGACGTATGTTCCCATAGTAACGCCAATAGGGACTTTCCATTGACGTCAATGGGTGGACT
ATTTACGGTAAACTGCCCACTTGGCAGTACATCAAGTGTATCATATGCCAAGTACGCCCCCTATTGACGT
CAATGACGGTAAATGGCCCGCCTGGCATTATGCCCAGTACATGACCTTATGGGACTTTCCTACTTGGCAG
TACATCTACGTATTAGTCATCGCTATTACCATGGGTCGAGGTGAGCCCCACGTTCTGCTTCACTCTCCCC
ATCTCCCCCCCCTCCCCACCCCCAATTTTGTATTTATTTATTTTTTAATTATTTTGTGCAGCGATGGGGG
CGGGGGGGGGGGGGGCGCGCGCCAGGCGGGGCGGGGCGGGGCGAGGGGCGGGGCGGGGCGAGGCGGAGAG
GTGCGGCGGCAGCCAATCAGAGCGGCGCGCTCCGAAAGTTTCCTTTTATGGCGAGGCGGCGGCGGCGGCG
GCCCTATAAAAAGCGAAGCGCGCGGCGGGCGGGAGTCGCTGCGTTGCCTTCGCCCCGTGCCCCGCTCCGC
GCCGCCTCGCGCCGCCCGCCCCGGCTCTGACTGACCGCGTTACTCCCACAGGTGAGCGGGCGGGACGGCC
CTTCTCCTCCGGGCTGTAATTAGCGCTTGGTTTAATGACGGCTCGTTTCTTTTCTGTGGCTGCGTGAAAG
CCTTAAAGGGCTCCGGGAGGGCCCTTTGTGCGGGGGGGAGCGGCTCGGGGGGTGCGTGCGTGTGTGTGTG
CGTGGGGAGCGCCGCGTGCGGCCCGCGCTGCCCGGCGGCTGTGAGCGCTGCGGGCGCGGCGCGGGGCTTT
GTGCGCTCCGCGTGTGCGCGAGGGGAGCGCGGCCGGGGGCGGTGCCCCGCGGTGCGGGGGGGCTGCGAGG
GGAACAAAGGCTGCGTGCGGGGTGTGTGCGTGGGGGGGTGAGCAGGGGGTGTGGGCGCGGCGGTCGGGCT
GTAACCCCCCCCTGCACCCCCCTCCCCGAGTTGCTGAGCACGGCCCGGCTTCGGGTGCGGGGCTCCGTGC
GGGGCGTGGCGCGGGGCTCGCCGTGCCGGGCGGGGGGTGGCGGCAGGTGGGGGTGCCGGGCGGGGCGGGG
CCGCCTCGGGCCGGGGAGGGCTCGGGGGAGGGGCGCGGCGGCCCCGGAGCGCCGGCGGCTGTCGAGGCGC
GGCGAGCCGCAGCCATTGCCTTTTATGGTAATCGTGCGAGAGGGCGCAAGGGACTTCCTTTGTCCCAAAT
CTGTGCGGAGCCGAAATCTGGGAGGCGCCGCCGCACCCCCTCTAGCGGGCGCGGGGCGAAGCGGTGCGGC
GCCGGCAGGAAGGAAATGGGCGGGGAGGGCCTTCGTGCGTCGCCGCGCCGCCGTCCCCTTCTCCCTCTCC
AGCCTCGGGGCTGTCCGCGGGGGGACGGCTGCCTTCGGGGGGGACGGGGCAGGGCGGGGTTCGGCTTCTG
GCGTGTGACCGGCAGCTCTAGAGCCTCTGCTAACCATGTTCATGCCTTCTTCTTTTTCCTACAGCTCCTG
GGCAACGTGCTGGTTATTGTGCTGTCTCATCATTTTGGCAAAGAATTCCTCGAGGGTACCCCCGGGGAGC
TCACTAGTGGATCCAAACCTTCATCATCCTTACGTCAATTGAATTCTCTAGCACTCGAAGCTTATTGTCT
TCAATGTAAAAGAAAAGCTGGTCTAACAAGATGACAACTAGAACAAAGGGCAGGGGCCATACTGCGGCCA
CGACTCAAAACGACAGAATGCCAGGCCCTGAGCTTTCGGGCTGGATCTCTGAGCAGCTAATGACCGGAAG
AATTCCTGTAAGCGACATCTTCTGTGATATTGAGAACAATCCAGGATTATGCTACGCATCCCAAATGCAA
CAAACGAAGCCAAACCCGAAGACGCGCAACAGTCAAACCCAAACGGACCCAATTTGCAATCATAGTTTTG
AGGAGGTAGTACAAACATTGGCTTCATTGGCTACTGTTGTGCAACAACAAACCATCGCATCAGAATCATT
AGAACAACGCATTACGAGTCTTGAGAATGGTCTAAAGCCAGTTTATGATATGGCAAAAACAATCTCCTCA
TTGAACAGGGTTTGTGCTGAGATGGTTGCAAAATATGATCTTCTGGTGATGACAACCGGTCGGGCAACAG
CAACCGCTGCGGCAACTGAGGCTTATTGGGCCGAACATGGTCAACCACCACCTGGACCATCACTTTATGA
AGAAAGTGCGATTCGGGGTAAGATTGAATCTAGAGATGAGACCGTCCCTCAAAGTGTTAGGGAGGCATTC
AACAATCTAAACAGTACCACTTCACTAACTGAGGAAAATTTTGGGAAACCTGACATTTCGGCAAAGGATT
TGAGAAACATTATGTATGATCACTTGCCTGGTTTTGGAACTGCTTTCCACCAATTAGTACAAGTGATTTG
TAAATTGGGAAAAGATAGCAACTCATTGGACATCATTCATGCTGAGTTCCAGGCCAGCCTGGCTGAAGGA
GACTCTCCTCAATGTGCCCTAATTCAAATTACAAAAAGAGTTCCAATCTTCCAAGATGCTGCTCCACCTG
TCATCCACATCCGCTCTCGAGGTGACATTCCCCGAGCTTGCCAGAAAAGCTTGCGTCCAGTCCCACCATC
GCCCAAGATTGATCGAGGTTGGGTATGTGTTTTTCAGCTTCAAGATGGTAAAACACTTGGACTCAAAATT
TGAGCCAATCTCCCTTCCCTCCGAAAGAGGCGAATAATAGCAGAGGCTTCAACTGCTGAACTATAGGGTA
CGTTACATTAATGATACACTTGTGAGTATCAGCCCTGGATAATATAAGTCAATTAAACGACCAAGATAAA
ATTGTTCATATCTCGCTAGCAGATCTTTTTCCCTCTGCCAAAAATTATGGGGACATCATGAAGCCCCTTG
AGCATCTGACTTCTGGCTAATAAAGGAAATTTATTTTCATTGCAATAGTGTGTTGGAATTTTTTGTGTCT
CTCACTCGGAAGGACATATGGGAGGGCAAATCATTTAAAACATCAGAATGAGTATTTGGTTTAGAGTTTG
GCAACATATGCCCATATGCTGGCTGCCATGAACAAAGGTGGCTATAAAGAGGTCATCAGTATATGAAACA
GCCCCCTGCTGTCCATTCCTTATTCCATAGAAAAGCCTTGACTTGAGGTTAGATTTTTTTTATATTTTGT
TTTGTGTTATTTTTTTCTTTAACATCCCTAAAATTTTCCTTACATGTTTTACTAGCCAGATTTTTCCTCC
TCTCCTGACTACTCCCAGTCATAGCTGTCCCTCTTCTCTTATGAAGATCCCTCGACCTGCAGCCCAAGCT
TGGCGTAATCATGGTCATAGCTGTTTCCTGTGTGAAATTGTTATCCGCTCACAATTCCACACAACATACG
AGCCGGAAGCATAAAGTGTAAAGCCTGGGGTGCCTAATGAGTGAGCTAACTCACATTAATTGCGTTGCGC
TCACTGCCCGCTTTCCAGTCGGGAAACCTGTCGTGCCAGCGGATCCGCATCTCAATTAGTCAGCAACCAT
AGTCCCGCCCCTAACTCCGCCCATCCCGCCCCTAACTCCGCCCAGTTCCGCCCATTCTCCGCCCCATGGC
TGACTAATTTTTTTTATTTATGCAGAGGCCGAGGCCGCCTCGGCCTCTGAGCTATTCCAGAAGTAGTGAG
GAGGCTTTTTTGGAGGCCTAGGCTTTTGCAAAAAGCTAACTTGTTTATTGCAGCTTATAATGGTTACAAA
TAAAGCAATAGCATCACAAATTTCACAAATAAAGCATTTTTTTCACTGCATTCTAGTTGTGGTTTGTCCA
AACTCATCAATGTATCTTATCATGTCTGGATCCGCTGCATTAATGAATCGGCCAACGCGCGGGGAGAGGC
GGTTTGCGTATTGGGCGCTCTTCCGCTTCCTCGCTCACTGACTCGCTGCGCTCGGTCGTTCGGCTGCGGC
GAGCGGTATCAGCTCACTCAAAGGCGGTAATACGGTTATCCACAGAATCAGGGGATAACGCAGGAAAGAA
CATGTGAGCAAAAGGCCAGCAAAAGGCCAGGAACCGTAAAAAGGCCGCGTTGCTGGCGTTTTTCCATAGG
CTCCGCCCCCCTGACGAGCATCACAAAAATCGACGCTCAAGTCAGAGGTGGCGAAACCCGACAGGACTAT
AAAGATACCAGGCGTTTCCCCCTGGAAGCTCCCTCGTGCGCTCTCCTGTTCCGACCCTGCCGCTTACCGG
ATACCTGTCCGCCTTTCTCCCTTCGGGAAGCGTGGCGCTTTCTCAATGCTCACGCTGTAGGTATCTCAGT
TCGGTGTAGGTCGTTCGCTCCAAGCTGGGCTGTGTGCACGAACCCCCCGTTCAGCCCGACCGCTGCGCCT
TATCCGGTAACTATCGTCTTGAGTCCAACCCGGTAAGACACGACTTATCGCCACTGGCAGCAGCCACTGG
TAACAGGATTAGCAGAGCGAGGTATGTAGGCGGTGCTACAGAGTTCTTGAAGTGGTGGCCTAACTACGGC
TACACTAGAAGGACAGTATTTGGTATCTGCGCTCTGCTGAAGCCAGTTACCTTCGGAAAAAGAGTTGGTA
GCTCTTGATCCGGCAAACAAACCACCGCTGGTAGCGGTGGTTTTTTTGTTTGCAAGCAGCAGATTACGCG
CAGAAAAAAAGGATCTCAAGAAGATCCTTTGATCTTTTCTACGGGGTCTGACGCTCAGTGGAACGAAAAC
TCACGTTAAGGGATTTTGGTCATGAGATTATCAAAAAGGATCTTCACCTAGATCCTTTTAAATTAAAAAT
GAAGTTTTAAATCAATCTAAAGTATATATGAGTAAACTTGGTCTGACAGTTACCAATGCTTAATCAGTGA
GGCACCTATCTCAGCGATCTGTCTATTTCGTTCATCCATAGTTGCCTGACTCCCCGTCGTGTAGATAACT
ACGATACGGGAGGGCTTACCATCTGGCCCCAGTGCTGCAATGATACCGCGAGACCCACGCTCACCGGCTC
CAGATTTATCAGCAATAAACCAGCCAGCCGGAAGGGCCGAGCGCAGAAGTGGTCCTGCAACTTTATCCGC
CTCCATCCAGTCTATTAATTGTTGCCGGGAAGCTAGAGTAAGTAGTTCGCCAGTTAATAGTTTGCGCAAC
GTTGTTGCCATTGCTACAGGCATCGTGGTGTCACGCTCGTCGTTTGGTATGGCTTCATTCAGCTCCGGTT
CCCAACGATCAAGGCGAGTTACATGATCCCCCATGTTGTGCAAAAAAGCGGTTAGCTCCTTCGGTCCTCC
GATCGTTGTCAGAAGTAAGTTGGCCGCAGTGTTATCACTCATGGTTATGGCAGCACTGCATAATTCTCTT
ACTGTCATGCCATCCGTAAGATGCTTTTCTGTGACTGGTGAGTACTCAACCAAGTCATTCTGAGAATAGT
GTATGCGGCGACCGAGTTGCTCTTGCCCGGCGTCAATACGGGATAATACCGCGCCACATAGCAGAACTTT
AAAAGTGCTCATCATTGGAAAACGTTCTTCGGGGCGAAAACTCTCAAGGATCTTACCGCTGTTGAGATCC
AGTTCGATGTAACCCACTCGTGCACCCAACTGATCTTCAGCATCTTTTACTTTCACCAGCGTTTCTGGGT
GAGCAAAAACAGGAAGGCAAAATGCCGCAAAAAAGGGAATAAGGGCGACACGGAAATGTTGAATACTCAT
ACTCTTCCTTTTTCAATATTATTGAAGCATTTATCAGGGTTATTGTCTCATGAGCGGATACATATTTGAA
TGTATTTAGAAAAATAAACAAATAGGGGTTCCGCGCACATTTCCCCGAAAAGTGCCACCTG
Features (pLannotate 1.2.2; 17 found; start..end, strand, type, name):
      4..383     +  enhancer       CMV enhancer: human cytomegalovirus immediate early enhancer
    386..661     +  promoter       chicken β-actin promoter: No description available
    662..1674    +  intron         chimeric intron: chimera between introns from chicken β-actin and rabbit β-globin
   1672..1743    +  CDS            HBB (fragment): HBB_LEPEU - Experimental evidence at protein level: Swiss-Prot protein existence level 1. Involved in oxygen transport from the lung to the various peripheral tissues. From Lepus europaeus (European hare).
   1851..2870    +  CDS            VP35: VP35_EBOZM - Experimental evidence at protein level: Swiss-Prot protein existence level 1. Plays an essential role in viral RNA synthesis and also a role in suppressing innate immune signaling (PubMed:11027311). Acts as a polymerase cofactor in the RNA polymerase transcription and replication complexes (PubMed:9971816, PubMed:16495261, PubMed:24495995). Serves as nucleoprotein/NP monomer chaperone prior to the formation of the large oligomeric RNA-bound complexes (By similarity). Regulates RNA synthesis by modulating NP-RNA interactions and interacting with DYNLL1 (PubMed:25741013). VP35-NP in
   3099..3154    +  polyA_signal   β-globin poly(A) signal: rabbit β-globin polyadenylation signal (Gil and Proudfoot, 1987)
   3538..3554    -  protein_bind   lac operator: The lac repressor binds to the lac operator to inhibit transcription in E. coli. This inhibition can be relieved by adding lactose or isopropyl-β-D-thiogalactopyranoside (IPTG). lac repressor encoded by lacI
   3562..3592    -  promoter       lac promoter: promoter for the E. coli lac operon
   3607..3628    -  protein_bind   CAP binding site: CAP binding activates transcription in the presence of cAMP. E. coli catabolite activator protein
   3641..3680    -  CDS            lacI (fragment): lac repressor; lacI; The lac repressor binds to the lac operator to inhibit transcription in E. coli. This inhibition can be relieved by adding lactose or isopropyl-β-D-thiogalactopyranoside (IPTG).
   3687..3709    +  promoter       SV40 promoter (fragment): SV40 enhancer and early promoter
   3733..3868    +  rep_origin     SV40 ori: SV40 origin of replication
   3888..4022    +  polyA_signal   SV40 poly(A) signal: SV40 polyadenylation signal
   4024..4078    -  CDS            lacI (fragment): lac repressor; lacI; The lac repressor binds to the lac operator to inhibit transcription in E. coli. This inhibition can be relieved by adding lactose or isopropyl-β-D-thiogalactopyranoside (IPTG).
   4261..4849    -  rep_origin     ori: high-copy-number ColE1/pMB1/pBR322/pUC origin of replication
   5020..5880    -  CDS            AmpR: β-lactamase; bla; confers resistance to ampicillin, carbenicillin, and related antibiotics
   5881..5985    -  promoter       AmpR promoter: bla
