[The description below was written by a language model from this plasmid's Addgene catalogue record and pLannotate feature annotations shown in this document.]
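Description:
pCAGGS_VP35_EBOV is a 6,011 bp mammalian expression plasmid built on a pCAGGS backbone that was modified to carry additional multiple cloning sites. It is propagated in E. coli as a high-copy plasmid through a ColE1/pUC-type origin and selected with ampicillin via the β-lactamase gene and its native promoter. Remnants of the lac promoter/operator region and short lacI fragments are backbone leftovers with no evident functional role. An SV40 origin of replication is also present, which can allow episomal amplification in cells expressing SV40 large T antigen, along with an SV40 poly(A) signal.

The payload is the VP35 gene of Zaire ebolavirus (Mayinga isolate), inserted between SacI and NheI sites and driven by the composite CAG promoter. That promoter consists of the CMV immediate-early enhancer, the chicken β-actin promoter and a chimeric chicken β-actin/rabbit β-globin intron, a combination that gives strong constitutive expression in many mammalian cell types. Transcripts are terminated by the rabbit β-globin polyadenylation signal. The annotated VP35 coding sequence spans about 1 kb, whereas the catalogue lists an insert size of 2,873 bp; the record does not explain this difference. No epitope tag or reporter is annotated.

VP35 is the polymerase cofactor of the Ebola virus RNA synthesis complex, acts as a chaperone for nucleoprotein, and also suppresses innate immune signalling. The associated publication describes an RNA polymerase II-driven Ebola virus minigenome system for antiviral drug screening. This suggests the plasmid serves as a support plasmid supplying VP35 in trans alongside other viral replication proteins, although the record does not state that role explicitly.
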