Addgene plasmid #103050: pCAGGS_VP35_EBOV
Purpose: Encodes Ebola virus VP35 gene (Zaire ebolavirus, Mayinga) under control of the CAG promoter
Depositing lab: Elke Mühlberger. Depositing organization: Boston University Medical Campus. Publication: An RNA polymerase II-driven Ebola virus minigenome system as an advanced tool for antiviral drug screening. Nelson EV, Pacheco JR, Hume AJ, Cressey TN, Deflube LR, Ruedas JB, Connor JH, Ebihara H, Muhlberger E. Antiviral Res. 2017 Aug 12;146:21-27. doi: 10.1016/j.antiviral.2017.08.005. PubMed 28807685.
Backbone
  Vector backbone: pCAGGs
  Total vector size (bp): 6011
  Modifications to backbone: pCAGGS containing additonal multiple cloning sites
  Vector type: Mammalian Expression
Growth in bacteria
  Bacterial resistance: Ampicillin, 100 μg/mL
  Growth temperature: 37°C
  Growth strain: DH5alpha
  Copy number: High Copy
Gene/Insert
  Gene/Insert name: VP35 gene of Ebola virus
  Species: (Zaire ebolavirus, Mayinga)
  Insert size (bp): 2873
  Entrez Gene: VP35 (a.k.a. ZEBOVgp2)
  Promoter: CAG
  Cloning method: Restriction Enzyme; 5′ cloning site Sac1 (unknown if destroyed); 3′ cloning site Nhe 1 (unknown if destroyed)
  Sequencing primers: 5′ CAG-F GCAACGTGCTGGTTATTGTG
Terms and licenses: Academic/Nonprofit Terms; Industry Terms: Not Available to Industry
How to cite: pCAGGS_VP35_EBOV was a gift from Elke Mühlberger (Addgene plasmid # 103050 ; http://n2t.net/addgene:103050 ; RRID:Addgene_103050)
