>Addgene plasmid #103050 | pCAGGS_VP35_EBOV | addgene partial sequence | sequence record 200883 | Addgene Partial NGS Result
GACATTGATTATTGACTAGTTATTAATAGTAATCAATTACGGGGTCATTAGTTCATAGCCCATATATGGA
GTTCCGCGTTACATAACTTACGGTAAATGGCCCGCCTGGCTGACCGCCCAACGACCCCCGCCCATTGACG
TCAATAATGACGTATGTTCCCATAGTAACGCCAATAGGGACTTTCCATTGACGTCAATGGGTGGAGTATT
TACGGTAAACTGCCCACTTGGCAGTACATCAAGTGTATCATATGCCAAGTACGCCCCCTATTGACGTCAA
TGACGGTAAATGGCCCGCCTGGCATTATGCCCAGTACATGACCTTATGGGACTTTCCTACTTGGCAGTAC
ATCTACGTATTAGTCATCGCTATTACCATGGTCGAGGTGAGCCCCACGTTCTGCTTCACTCTCCCCATCT
CCCCCCCCTCCCCACCCCCAATTTTGTATTTATTTATTTTTTAATTATTTTGTGCAGCGATGGGGGCGGG
GGGGGGGGGGGCCGGGGAGGGCTCGGGGGAGGGGCGCGGCGGCCCCCGGAGCGCCGGCGGCTGTCGAGGC
GCGGCGAGCCGCAGCCATTGCCTTTTATGGTAATCGTGCGAGAGGGCGCAGGGACTTCCTTTGTCCCAAA
TCTGTGCGGAGCCGAAATCTGGGAGGCGCCGCCGCACCCCCTCTAGCGGGCGCGGGGCGAAGCGGTGCGG
CGCCGGCAGGAAGGAAATGGGCGGGGAGGGCCTTCGTGCGTCGCCGCGCCGCCGTCCCCTTCTCCCTCTC
CAGCCTCGGGGCTGTCCGCGGGGGGACGGCTGCCTTCGGGGGGGACGGGGCAGGGCGGGGTTCGGCTTCT
GGCGTGTGACCGGCGGCTCTAGAGCCTCTGCTAACCATGTTCATGCCTTCTTCTTTTTCCTACAGCTCCT
GGGCAACGTGCTGGTTATTGTGCTGTCTCATCATTTTGGCAAAGAATTCCTCGAGGGTACCCCCGGGGCG
GCCGCGAGCTCACTAGTGGATCCAAACCTTCATCATCCTTACGTCAATTGAATTCTCTAGCACTCGAAGC
TTATTGTCTTCAATGTAAAAGAAAAGCTGGTCTAACAAGATGACAACTAGAACAAAGGGCAGGGGCCATA
CTGCGGCCACGACTCAAAACGACAGAATGCCAGGCCCTGAGCTTTCGGGCTGGATCTCTGAGCAGCTAAT
GACCGGAAGAATTCCTGTAAGCGACATCTTCTGTGATATTGAGAACAATCCAGGATTATGCTACGCATCC
CAAATGCAACAAACGAAGCCAAACCCGAAGACGCGCAACAGTCAAACCCAAACGGACCCAATTTGCAATC
ATAGTTTTGAGGAGGTAGTACAAACATTGGCTTCATTGGCTACTGTTGTGCAACAACAAACCATCGCATC
AGAATCATTAGAACAACGCATTACGAGTCTTGAGAATGGTCTAAAGCCAGTTTATGATATGGCAAAAACA
ATCTCCTCATTGAACAGGGTTTGTGCTGAGATGGTTGCAAAATATGATCTTCTGGTGATGACAACCGGTC
GGGCAACAGCAACCGCTGCGGCAACTGAGGCTTATTGGGCCGAACATGGTCAACCACCACCTGGACCATC
ACTTTATGAAGAAAGTGCGATTCGGGGTAAGATTGAATCTAGAGATGAGACCGTCCCTCAAAGTGTTAGG
GAGGCATTCAACAATCTAAACAGTACCACTTCACTAACTGAGGAAAATTTTGGGAAACCTGACATTTCGG
CAAAGGATTTGAGAAACATTATGTATGATCACTTGCCTGGTTTTGGAACTGCTTTCCACCAATTAGTACA
AGTGATTTGTAAATTGGGAAAAGATAGCAACTCATTGGACATCATTCATGCTGAGTTCCAGGCCAGCCTG
GCTGAAGGAGACTCTCCTCAATGTGCCCTAATTCAAATTACAAAAAGAGTTCCAATCTTCCAAGATGCTG
CTCCACCTGTCATCCACATCCGCTCTCGAGGTGACATTCCCCGAGCTTGCCAGAAAAGCTTGCGTCCAGT
CCCACCATCGCCCAAGATTGATCGAGGTTGGGTATGTGTTTTTCAGCTTCAAGATGGTAAAACACTTGGA
CTCAAAATTTGAGCCAATCTCCCTTCCCTCCGAAAGAGGCGAATAATAGCAGAGGCTTCAACTGCTGAAC
TATAGGGTACGTTACATTAATGATACACTTGTGAGTATCAGCCCTGGATAATATAAGTCAATTAAACGAC
CAAGATAAAATTGTTCATATCTCGCTAGCAGATCTTTTTCCCTCTGCCAAAAATTATGGGGACATCATGA
AGCCCCTTGAGCATCTGACTTCTGGCTAATAAAGGAAATTTATTTTCATTGCAATAGTGTGTTGGAATTT
TTTGTGTCTCTCACTCGGAAGGACATATGGGAGGGCAAATCATTTAAAACATCAGAATGAGTATTTGGTT
TAGAGTTTGGCAACATATGCCCATATGCTGGCTGCCATGAACAAAGGTTGGCTATAAAGAGGTCATCAGT
ATATGAAACAGCCCCCTGCTGTCCATTCCTTATTCCATAGAAAAGCCTTGACTTGAGGTTAGATTTTTTT
TATATTTTGTTTTGTGTTATTTTTTTCTTTAACATCCCTAAAATTTTCCTTACATGTTTTACTAGCCAGA
TTTTTCCTCCTCTCCTGACTACTCCCAGTCATAGCTGTCCCTCTTCTCTTATGGAGATCCCTCGACCTGC
AGCCCAAGCTTGGCGTAATCATGGTCATAGCTGTTTCCTGTGTGAAATTGTTATCCGCTCACAATTCCAC
ACAACATACGAGCCGGAAGCATAAAGTGTAAAGCCTGGGGTGCCTAATGAGTGAGCTAACTCACATTAAT
TGCGTTGCGCTCACTGCCCGCTTTCCAGTCGGGAAACCTGTCGTGCCAGCGGATCCGCATCTCAATTAGT
CAGCAACCATAGTCCCGCCCCTAACTCCGCCCATCCCGCCCCTAACTCCGCCCAGTTCCGCCCATTCTCC
GCCCCATGGCTGACTAATTTTTTTTATTTATGCAGAGGCCGAGGCCGCCTCGGCCTCTGAGCTATTCCAG
AAGTAGTGAGGAGGCTTTTTTGGAGGCCTAGGCTTTTGCAAAAAGCTAACTTGTTTATTGCAGCTTATAA
TGGTTACAAATAAAGCAATAGCATCACAAATTTCACAAATAAAGCATTTTTTTCACTGCATTCTAGTTGT
GGTTTGTCCAAACTCATCAATGTATCTTATCATGTCTGGATCCGCTGCATTAATGAATCGGCCAACGCGC
GGGGAGAGGCGGTTTGCGTATTGGGCGCTCTTCCGCTTCCTCGCTCACTGACTCGCTGCGCTCGGTCGTT
CGGCTGCGGCGAGCGGTATCAGCTCACTCAAAGGCGGTAATACGGTTATCCACAGAATCAGGGGATAACG
CAGGAAAGAACATGTGAGCAAAAGGCCAGCAAAAGGCCAGGAACCGTAAAAAGGCCGCGTTGCTGGCGTT
TTTCCATAGGCTCCGCCCCCCTGACGAGCATCACAAAAATCGACGCTCAAGTCAGAGGTGGCGAAACCCG
ACAGGACTATAAAGATACCAGGCGTTTCCCCCTGGAAGCTCCCTCGTGCGCTCTCCTGTTCCGACCCTGC
CGCTTACCGGATACCTGTCCGCCTTTCTCCCTTCGGGAAGCGTGGCGCTTTCTCATAGCTCACGCTGTAG
GTATCTCAGTTCGGTGTAGGTCGTTCGCTCCAAGCTGGGCTGTGTGCACGAACCCCCCGTTCAGCCCGAC
CGCTGCGCCTTATCCGGTAACTATCGTCTTGAGTCCAACCCGGTAAGACACGACTTATCGCCACTGGCAG
CAGCCACTGGTAACAGGATTAGCAGAGCGAGGTATGTAGGCGGTGCTACAGAGTTCTTGAAGTGGTGGCC
TAACTACGGCTACACTAGAAGAACAGTATTTGGTATCTGCGCTCTGCTGAAGCCAGTTACCTTCGGAAAA
AGAGTTGGTAGCTCTTGATCCGGCAAACAAACCACCGCTGGTAGCGGTGGTTTTTTTGTTTGCAAGCAGC
AGATTACGCGCAGAAAAAAAGGATCTCAAGAAGATCCTTTGATCTTTTCTACGGGGTCTGACGCTCAGTG
GAACGAAAACTCACGTTAAGGGATTTTGGTCATGAGATTATCAAAAAGGATCTTCACCTAGATCCTTTTA
AATTAAAAATGAAGTTTTAAATCAATCTAAAGTATATATGAGTAAACTTGGTCTGACAGTTACCAATGCT
TAATCAGTGAGGCACCTATCTCAGCGATCTGTCTATTTCGTTCATCCATAGTTGCCTGACTCCCCGTCGT
GTAGATAACTACGATACGGGAGGGCTTACCATCTGGCCCCAGTGCTGCAATGATACCGCGAGACCCACGC
TCACCGGCTCCAGATTTATCAGCAATAAACCAGCCAGCCGGAAGGGCCGAGCGCAGAAGTGGTCCTGCAA
CTTTATCCGCCTCCATCCAGTCTATTAATTGTTGCCGGGAAGCTAGAGTAAGTAGTTCGCCAGTTAATAG
TTTGCGCAACGTTGTTGCCATTGCTACAGGCATCGTGGTGTCACGCTCGTCGTTTGGTATGGCTTCATTC
AGCTCCGGTTCCCAACGATCAAGGCGAGTTACATGATCCCCCATGTTGTGCAAAAAAGCGGTTAGCTCCT
TCGGTCCTCCGATCGTTGTCAGAAGTAAGTTGGCCGCAGTGTTATCACTCATGGTTATGGCAGCACTGCA
TAATTCTCTTACTGTCATGCCATCCGTAAGATGCTTTTCTGTGACTGGTGAGTACTCAACCAAGTCATTC
TGAGAATAGTGTATGCGGCGACCGAGTTGCTCTTGCCCGGCGTCAATACGGGATAATACCGCGCCACATA
GCAGAACTTTAAAAGTGCTCATCATTGGAAAACGTTCTTCGGGGCGAAAACTCTCAAGGATCTTACCGCT
GTTGAGATCCAGTTCGATGTAACCCACTCGTGCACCCAACTGATCTTCAGCATCTTTTACTTTCACCAGC
GTTTCTGGGTGAGCAAAAACAGGAAGGCAAAATGCCGCAAAAAAGGGAATAAGGGCGACACGGAAATGTT
GAATACTCATACTCTTCCTTTTTCAATATTATTGAAGCATTTATCAGGGTTATTGTCTCATGAGCGGATA
CATATTTGAATGTATTTAGAAAAATAAACAAATAGGGGTTCCGCGCACATTTCCCCGAAAAGTGCCACCT
GGGTC
